>Addgene plasmid #127956 | pCMVd2-Dr-TrkA | addgene full sequence | sequence record 259282 | Addgene NGS Result
TTTCCATAGGCTCCGCCCCCCTGACGAGCATCACAAAAATCGACGCTCAAGTCAGAGGTGGCGAAACCCG
ACAGGACTATAAAGATACCAGGCGTTTCCCCCTGGAAGCTCCCTCGTGCGCTCTCCTGTTCCGACCCTGC
CGCTTACCGGATACCTGTCCGCCTTTCTCCCTTCGGGAAGCGTGGCGCTTTCTCATAGCTCACGCTGTAG
GTATCTCAGTTCGGTGTAGGTCGTTCGCTCCAAGCTGGGCTGTGTGCACGAACCCCCCGTTCAGCCCGAC
CGCTGCGCCTTATCCGGTAACTATCGTCTTGAGTCCAACCCGGTAAGACACGACTTATCGCCACTGGCAG
CAGCCACTGGTAACAGGATTAGCAGAGCGAGGTATGTAGGCGGTGCTACAGAGTTCTTGAAGTGGTGGCC
TAACTACGGCTACACTAGAAGGACAGTATTTGGTATCTGCGCTCTGCTGAAGCCAGTTACCTTCGGAAAA
AGAGTTGGTAGCTCTTGATCCGGCAAACAAACCACCGCTGGTAGCGGTGGTTTTTTTGTTTGCAAGCAGC
AGATTACGCGCAGAAAAAAAGGATTTCAAGAAGATCCTTTGATCTTTTCTACGGGGTCTGACGCTCAGTG
GAACGAAAACTCACGTTAAGGGATTTTGGTCATGAGATTATCAAAAAGGATCTTCACCTAGATCCTTTTA
TAGTCCGGAAATACAGGAACGCACGCTGGATGGCCCTTCGCTGGGATGGTGAAACCATGAAAAATGGCAG
CTTCAGTGGATTAAGTGGGGGTAATGTGGCCTGTACCCTCTGGTTGCATAGGTATTCATACGGTTAAAAT
TTATCAGGCGCGATTGCGGCAGTTTTTCGGGTGGTTTGTTGCCATTTTTACCTGTCTGCTGCCGTGATCG
CGCTGAACGCGTTTTAGCGGTGCGTACAATTAAGGGATTATGGTAAATCCACTTACTGTCTGCCCTCGTA
GCCATCGAGATAAACCGCAGTACTCCGGCCACGATGCGTCCGGCGTAGAGGATCGAGATCTGACGCAAAT
GGGCGGTAGGCGTGTACGGTGGGAGGTCTATATAAGCAGAGCTGGTTTAGTGAACCGTCAGATCACTAGA
AGCTTGGTACCATGGGATGTATTAAATCAAAAAGGAAAGACGCTCTGTACAAGGAATTCAGTGCTGGTAG
TGCTGGTAGTGCTGGCACCGGTATGAGCCGGGACCCGTTGCCCTTTTTTCCACCGCTTTACCTTGGTGGC
CCGGAAATTACCACCGAGAACTGCGAGCGCGAGCCGATTCATATTCCCGGCAGCATCCAGCCGCACGGCG
CCCTGCTCACTGCCGACGGGCACAGCGGCGAGGTGCTCCAGATGAGCCTCAACGCGGCCACTTTTCTGGG
ACAGGAACCCACAGTGCTGCGCGGACAGACCCTCGCCGCACTGCTGCCCGAGCAGTGGCCCGCGCTGCAA
GCGGCCCTGCCCCCCGGCTGCCCCGACGCCCTGCAATACCGCGCAACGCTGGACTGGCCTGCCGCCGGGC
ACCTTTCGCTGACGGTGCACCGGGTCGGCGAGTTGCTGATTCTGGAGTTCGAGCCGACGGAGGCCTGGGA
CAGCACCGGGCCGCACGCGCTGCGCAACGCGATGTTCGCGCTCGAAAGTGCCCCCAACCTGCGGGCGCTG
GCCGAGGTGGCGACCCAGACGGTCCGCGAGCTGACGGGCTTTGACCGGGTGATGCTCTACAAATTTGCCC
CCGACGCCACCGGCGAAGTGATTGCCGAGGCCCGCCGTGAGGGGCTGCACGCCTTTCTGGGCCACCGTTT
TCCCGCGTCGGACATTCCGGCGCAGGCCCGCGCGCTCTACACCCGGCACCTGCTGCGCCTGACCGCCGAC
ACCCGCGCCGCCGCCGTGCCGCTCGATCCCGTCCTCAACCCGCAGACGAATGCGCCCACCCCGCTGGGCG
GCGCCGTGCTGCGCGCCACCTCGCCCATGCACATGCAGTACCTGCGGAACATGGGCGTCGGGTCGAGCCT
GTCGGTGTCGGTGGTGGTCGGCGGCCAGCTCTGGGGCCTGATCGCCTGCCACCACCAGACGCCCTACGTG
TTGCCGCCCGACCTGCGAACCACGCTCGAATACCTGGGCCGCTTGCTGAGCCTGCAAGTTCAGGTCAAGG
AAGCGGCGGACGTGGCGGCCTTTCGCCAGAGCCTGCGGGAGCACCACGCGCGGGTGGCCCTCGCGGCGGC
GCACTCGCTCTCGCCGCACGACACCCTCAGTGACCCGGCGCTTGACCTGCTGGGCCTGATGCGGGCCGGG
GGCCTGATTCTGCGTTTCGAGGGCCGCTGGCAGACGTTGGGTGAAGTGCCGCCTGCCCCGGCGGTGGACG
CGCTGCTGGCGTGGCTCGAAACCCAGCCGGGCGCCCTGGTCCAGACCGACGCGCTAGGCCAACTGTGGCC
CGCCGGCGCCGATCTCGCCCCCAGCGCAGCGGGCCTGCTCGCCATCAGCGTGGGCGAGGGCTGGTCGGAG
TGCCTCGTCTGGCTGCGGCCCGAACTGCGGCTGGAGGTCGCCTGGGGCGGGGCCACTCCTGACCAGGCGA
AAGACGACCTCGGGCCGCGCCACTCATTCGACACCTACCTCGAAGAAAAACGCGGCTACGCCGAGCCCTG
GCATCCCGGCGAAATCGAGGAGGCGCAGGATCTACGTGACACATTGACCGGGGCGCTGGGCGAGGCAGAG
GCAGCAGCAAAGGAGGCAGCAGCAAAGGAAGCGGCGGCGAAAGAAGCGGCGGCGAAAGCGAACAAATGTG
GACAGAGGAGCAAATTTGGGATCAACCGCCCTGCTGTGCTGGCGCCAGAGGATGGGCTGGCCATGTCCCT
ACACTTCATGACACTGGGTGGCAGTTCTCTTTCCCCTACTGAGGGCAAAGGCTCCGGACTCCAGGGCCAC
ATCATGGAGAACCCACAGTACTTCAGTGATACCTGTGTCCACCATATCAAGCGCCAGGACATCATTCTCA
AGTGGGAGCTAGGGGAGGGAGCCTTTGGAAAGGTCTTTCTTGCTGAGTGCTACAACCTTCTGAATGATCA
GGACAAGATGCTGGTGGCTGTCAAGGCACTGAAGGAGACATCTGAGAATGCTCGTCAGGACTTCCATCGT
GAGGCAGAGCTGCTCACCATGCTACAGCACCAACACATCGTACGCTTCTTTGGAGTCTGCACGGAGGGTG
GCCCATTGCTCATGGTCTTCGAGTACATGCGCCATGGGGACCTCAACCGTTTCCTCCGGTCCCACGGACC
TGATGCAAAACTGCTGGCTGGCGGCGAGGATGTGGCTCCTGGTCCTTTGGGCCTTGGGCAGCTTCTGGCT
GTGGCTAGCCAGGTGGCTGCTGGTATGGTGTACCTAGCCAGCCTGCACTTTGTGCACCGGGACCTGGCCA
CACGCAACTGTCTGGTGGGTCAGGGACTAGTGGTCAAGATTGGAGACTTCGGCATGAGCAGGGACATCTA
CAGCACAGACTACTACCGTGTGGGAGGTCGGACCATGCTGCCCATCCGCTGGATGCCTCCAGAGAGCATC
CTCTACCGCAAGTTCAGCACCGAGAGTGATGTGTGGAGCTTCGGGGTGGTGCTCTGGGAGATCTTCACCT
ATGGAAAGCAACCCTGGTACCAGCTCTCCAACACTGAGGCGATCGAGTGCATCACGCAGGGCCGGGAGCT
GGAGCGGCCGCGCGCCTGCCCTCCTGATGTCTACGCCATCATGCGCGGCTGCTGGCAGCGTGAGCCGCAA
CAGCGCCTCAGCATGAAGGATGTGCACGCGCGGCTGCAGGCCTTGGCACAGGCGCCACCGAGTTACCTGG
ACGTTCTGGGCTAGCTCGAGCCAACCACTGAGGATCTGTACTTTCAGAGCGATAACGATGGATCCAGTCT
CCCCGGGAGCTCATATGTGTCACTTAAGTATATCTAGAGTCGACCTGCAGGCATGCAAGCTGATCCGGCT
GCTAACAAAGCCCGAAAGGAAGCTGAGTTGGCTGCTGCCACCGCTGAGCAATAACTAGCATAACCCCTTG
GGGCGGCCGCTTCGAGCAGACATGATAAGATACATTGATGAGTTTGGACAAACCACAACTAGAATGCAGT
GAAAAAAATGCTTTATTTGTGAAATTTGTGATGCTATTGCTTTATTTGTAACCATTATAAGCTGCAATAA
ACAAGTTAACAACAACAATTGCATTCATTTTATGTTTCAGGTTCAGGGGGAGATGTGGGAGGTTTTTTTA
AGCAAGTAAAACCTCTACAAATGTGGTAAAATCGTATTCTAATGGAGCCTCTTTGCGCTTGCGTTTTCCC
TTGTCCAGATAGCCCAGTAGCTGACATTCATCCGGGGTCAGCACCGTTTCTGCGGACTGGCTTTCTACGT
GTTCCGCTTCCTTTAGCAGCCCTTGCGCCCTGAGTGCTTGCGGCAGCGTGAGCTTCAAAAGAATTGCCAG
CTGGGGCGCCCTCTGGTAAGGTTGGGAAGCCCTGCAAAGTAAACTGGATGGCTTTCTTGCCGCCAAGGAT
CTGATGGCGCAGGGGATCAAGATCTGATCAAGAGACAGGATGACGGTCGTTTCGCATGCTTGAACAAGAT
GGATTGCACGCAGGTTCTCCGGCCGCTTGGGTGGAGAGGCTATTCGGCTATGACTGGGCACAACAGACAA
TCGGCTGCTCTGATGCCGCCGTGTTCCGGCTGTCAGCGCAGGGGCGCCCGGTTCTTTTTGTCAAGACCGA
CCTGTCCGGTGCCCTGAATGAACTGCAGGACGAGGCAGCGCGGCTATCGTGGCTGGCCACGACGGGCGTT
CCTTGCGCAGCTGTGCTCGACGTTGTCACTGAAGCGGGAAGGGACTGGCTGCTATTGGGCGAAGTGCCGG
GGCAGGATCTCCTGTCATCTCACCTTGCTCCTGCCGAGAAAGTATCCATCATGGCTGATGCAATGCGGCG
GCTGCATACGCTTGATCCGGCTACCTGCCCATTCGACCACCAAGCGAAACATCGCATCGAGCGAGCACGC
ACTCGGATGGAAGCCGGTCTTGTCGATCAGGATGATCTGGACGAAGAGCATCAGGGGCTCGCGCCAGCCG
AACTGTTCGCCAGGCTCAAGGCGCGTATGCCGGATGGTGAGGATCTCGTCGTGACTCATGGCGATGCCTG
CTTGCCGAATATCATGGTGGAAAATGGCCGCTTTTCTGGATTCATCGACTGTGGCCGGCTGGGTGTGGCG
GACCGCTATCAGGACATAGCGTTGGCTACCCGTGATATTGCTGAAGAGCTTGGCGGCGAATGGGCTGACC
GCTTCCTCGTGCTTTACGGTATCGCCGCTCCCGATTCGCAGCGCATCGCCTTCTATCGCCTTCTTGACGA
GTTCTTCTGAGCGGGACTCTGGGGTTCGAAATGACCGACCAAGCGACGCCCAACCGGTATCAGCTCACTC
AAAGGCGGTAATACGGTTATCCACAGAATCAGGGGATAACGCAGGAAAGAACATGTGAGCAAAAGGCCAG
CAAAAGGCCAGGAACCGTAAAAAGGCCGCGTTGCTGGCGTT
Features (pLannotate 1.2.2; 15 found; start..end, strand, type, name):
      1..589     -  rep_origin     ori: high-copy-number ColE1/pMB1/pBR322/pUC origin of replication
    705..988     +  misc_feature   cer region: ColE1-derived recombination site that helps to maintain plasmids as monomers
   1042..1093    +  promoter       CMVd2 promoter: truncated human cytomegalovirus (CMV) immediate early promoter that yields moderately reduced expression relative to the full-length promoter
   1213..2175    +  CDS            DrCBD: DrCBD is a basic (constitutively fluorescent) long stokes shift fluorescent protein published in 2009, derived from Deinococcus radiodurans. It requires the cofactor biliverdin for fluorescence.
   2791..3861    +  CDS            Ntrk1 (fragment): NTRK1_RAT - Also known as Trk, Trka. Experimental evidence at protein level: Swiss-Prot protein existence level 1. Receptor tyrosine kinase involved in the development and the maturation of the central and peripheral nervous systems through regulation of proliferation, differentiation and survival of sympathetic and nervous neurons. High affinity receptor for NGF which is its primary ligand (PubMed:1312719, PubMed:1850821). Can also bind and be activated by NTF3/neurotrophin-3. However, NTF3 only supports axonal extension through NTRK1 but has no effect on neuron survival. Upon dimeric NGF lig
   3880..3900    +  CDS            TEV site: tobacco etch virus (TEV) protease recognition and cleavage site
   3953..3981    +  misc_feature   MCS (fragment): pUC18/19 multiple cloning site
   3988..4037    +  CDS            SET1 (fragment): solubility-enhancement tag derived from T7 phage gene 10B
   4045..4064    +  terminator     T7 terminator (fragment): transcription terminator for bacteriophage T7 RNA polymerase
   4086..4207    -  polyA_signal   SV40 poly(A) signal: SV40 polyadenylation signal
   4230..4298    -  CDS            large T antigen (fragment): large T antigen from SV40 (simian virus 40)
   4319..4471    -  CDS            tnpA (fragment): TN5P_ECOLX - Also known as tnp. Experimental evidence at protein level: Swiss-Prot protein existence level 1. Mediates transposition of transposon Tn5 by a 'cut and paste' mechanism. First, the monomeric transposase binds the 19 bp inverted DNA repeats flanking the transposon. Then, dimerization of the DNA- bound transposase creates a synaptic DNA complex. After nicking of the first DNA strand, excision of the transposon proceeds through a series of intermediates. The transposase then mediates the insertion of the transposon at a new site by strand transfer. The activity of the wild- type tran
   4473..4574    +  CDS            tnpA (fragment): TN5P_ECOLX - Also known as tnp. Experimental evidence at protein level: Swiss-Prot protein existence level 1. Mediates transposition of transposon Tn5 by a 'cut and paste' mechanism. First, the monomeric transposase binds the 19 bp inverted DNA repeats flanking the transposon. Then, dimerization of the DNA- bound transposase creates a synaptic DNA complex. After nicking of the first DNA strand, excision of the transposon proceeds through a series of intermediates. The transposase then mediates the insertion of the transposon at a new site by strand transfer. The activity of the wild- type tran
   4606..5400    +  CDS            NeoR/KanR: aminoglycoside phosphotransferase from Tn5; aph(3')-II (or nptII); confers resistance to neomycin, kanamycin, and G418 (Geneticin®)
   5445..5524    -  rep_origin     RSF ori (fragment): Plasmids containing the RSF 1030 origin of replication can be propagated in E. coli cells that contain additional plasmids with compatible origins.
