[The description below was written by a language model from this plasmid's Addgene catalogue record and pLannotate feature annotations shown in this document.]
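Description:
pCMVd2-Dr-TrkA is a 5,571-nt mammalian expression plasmid built on the pCMVd2 backbone, carrying a synthetic, light-controllable version of the neurotrophin receptor kinase TrkA. It is propagated in E. coli under kanamycin selection through a Tn5-derived NeoR/KanR gene. The feature table annotates a ColE1/pUC-type origin, usually considered high copy, although the catalogue lists the plasmid as low copy. A ColE1 cer site is also present, which helps resolve multimers and keep the plasmid monomeric. No mammalian promoter is annotated upstream of the resistance gene, so use of G418 selection in mammalian cells is not supported by the record.

The insert, Myr-3xSAG-Dr-hel4-TrkA (DrTrkA), is driven by the CMVd2 promoter, a truncated cytomegalovirus immediate-early promoter that gives moderately reduced expression compared with full-length CMV. As the name indicates, the fusion begins with a myristoylation signal for membrane anchoring and a 3xSAG linker. These are followed by a photosensory portion of the Deinococcus radiodurans bacteriophytochrome (annotated as DrCBD, which binds biliverdin), a "hel4" helical linker, and a fragment matching rat Ntrk1/TrkA. The Myr, linker and hel4 segments are not individually annotated, and the roughly 600-nt gap between DrCBD and Ntrk1 presumably holds further phytochrome and linker sequence. A TEV site, MCS remnants and small vector-derived fragments lie downstream. An SV40 poly(A) signal is also annotated there, but on the opposite strand.

The associated publication concerns neurotrophin receptor tyrosine kinases regulated with near-infrared light, so the construct is intended for optical control of TrkA signalling in mammalian cells. The catalogue purpose line reads "Myr DrTrkB", which conflicts with the plasmid name, the insert name and the Ntrk1 annotation, and is probably a clerical error.
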