Addgene plasmid #127956: pCMVd2-Dr-TrkA
Purpose: Myr DrTrkB expression in mammalian cells
Depositing lab: Vladislav Verkhusha. Depositing organization: University of Helsinki. Publication: Neurotrophin receptor tyrosine kinases regulated with near-infrared light. Leopold AV, Chernov KG, Shemetov AA, Verkhusha VV. Nat Commun. 2019 Mar 8;10(1):1129. doi: 10.1038/s41467-019-08988-3. PubMed 30850602.
Backbone
  Vector backbone: pCMVd2
  Vector type: Mammalian Expression
Growth in bacteria
  Bacterial resistance: Kanamycin, 50 μg/mL
  Growth temperature: 37°C
  Growth strain: DH5alpha
  Copy number: Low Copy
Gene/Insert
  Gene/Insert name: Myr-3xSAG-Dr-hel4-TrkA (alt name: DrTrkA)
  Species: Synthetic
  Cloning method: Restriction Enzyme; 5′ cloning site Unknown (unknown if destroyed)
Terms and licenses: Academic/Nonprofit Terms; Industry Terms: Not Available to Industry
How to cite: pCMVd2-Dr-TrkA was a gift from Vladislav Verkhusha (Addgene plasmid # 127956 ; http://n2t.net/addgene:127956 ; RRID:Addgene_127956)
