>Addgene plasmid #127956 | pCMVd2-Dr-TrkA | depositor partial sequence | sequence record 259245 | pCMVd2-Dr-TrkA sequence 2730 bps
ATGGGATGTATTAAATCAAAAAGGAAAGACGCTCTGTACAAGGAATTCAGTGCTGGTAGTGCTGGTAGTG
CTGGCACCGGTATGAGCCGGGACCCGTTGCCCTTTTTTCCACCGCTTTACCTTGGTGGCCCGGAAATTAC
CACCGAGAACTGCGAGCGCGAGCCGATTCATATTCCCGGCAGCATCCAGCCGCACGGCGCCCTGCTCACT
GCCGACGGGCACAGCGGCGAGGTGCTCCAGATGAGCCTCAACGCGGCCACTTTTCTGGGACAGGAACCCA
CAGTGCTGCGCGGACAGACCCTCGCCGCACTGCTGCCCGAGCAGTGGCCCGCGCTGCAAGCGGCCCTGCC
CCCCGGCTGCCCCGACGCCCTGCAATACCGCGCAACGCTGGACTGGCCTGCCGCCGGGCACCTTTCGCTG
ACGGTGCACCGGGTCGGCGAGTTGCTGATTCTGGAATTCGAGCCGACGGAGGCCTGGGACAGCACCGGGC
CGCACGCGCTGCGCAACGCGATGTTCGCGCTCGAAAGTGCCCCCAACCTGCGGGCGCTGGCCGAGGTGGC
GACCCAGACGGTCCGCGAGCTGACGGGCTTTGACCGGGTGATGCTCTACAAATTTGCCCCCGACGCCACC
GGCGAAGTGATTGCCGAGGCCCGCCGTGAGGGGCTGCACGCCTTTCTGGGCCACCGTTTTCCCGCGTCGG
ACATTCCGGCGCAGGCCCGCGCGCTCTACACCCGGCACCTGCTGCGCCTGACCGCCGACACCCGCGCCGC
CGCCGTGCCGCTCGATCCCGTCCTCAACCCGCAGACGAATGCGCCCACCCCGCTGGGCGGCGCCGTGCTG
CGCGCCACCTCGCCCATGCACATGCAGTACCTGCGGAACATGGGCGTCGGGTCGAGCCTGTCGGTGTCGG
TGGTGGTCGGCGGCCAGCTCTGGGGCCTGATCGCCTGCCACCACCAGACGCCCTACGTGTTGCCGCCCGA
CCTGCGAACCACGCTCGAATACCTGGGCCGCTTGCTGAGCCTGCAAGTTCAGGTCAAGGAAGCGGCGGAC
GTGGCGGCCTTTCGCCAGAGCCTGCGGGAGCACCACGCGCGGGTGGCCCTCGCGGCGGCGCACTCGCTCT
CGCCGCACGACACCCTCAGTGACCCGGCGCTTGACCTGCTGGGCCTGATGCGGGCCGGGGGCCTGATTCT
GCGTTTCGAGGGCCGCTGGCAGACGTTGGGTGAAGTGCCGCCTGCCCCGGCGGTGGACGCGCTGCTGGCG
TGGCTCGAAACCCAGCCGGGCGCCCTGGTCCAGACCGACGCGCTGGGCCAACTGTGGCCCGCCGGCGCCG
ATCTCGCCCCCAGCGCAGCGGGCCTGCTCGCCATCAGCGTGGGCGAGGGCTGGTCGGAGTGCCTCGTCTG
GCTGCGGCCCGAACTGCGGCTGGAGGTCGCCTGGGGCGGGGCCACTCCTGACCAGGCGAAAGACGACCTC
GGGCCGCGCCACTCATTCGACACCTACCTCGAAGAAAAACGCGGCTACGCCGAGCCCTGGCATCCCGGCG
AAATCGAGGAGGCGCAGGATCTACGTGACACATTGACCGGGGCGCTGGGCGAGGCAGAGGCAGCAGCAAA
GGAGGCAGCAGCAAAGGAAGCGGCGGCGAAAGAAGCGGCGGCGAAAGCGAACAAATGTGGACAGAGGAGC
AAATTTGGGATCAACCGCCCTGCTGTGCTGGCGCCAGAGGATGGGCTGGCCATGTCCCTACACTTCATGA
CACTGGGTGGCAGTTCTCTTTCCCCTACTGAGGGCAAAGGCTCCGGACTCCAGGGCCACATCATGGAGAA
CCCACAGTACTTCAGTGATACCTGTGTCCACCATATCAAGCGCCAGGACATCATTCTCAAGTGGGAGCTA
GGGGAGGGAGCCTTTGGAAAGGTCTTTCTTGCTGAGTGCTACAACCTTCTGAATGATCAGGACAAGATGC
TGGTGGCTGTCAAGGCACTGAAGGAGACATCTGAGAATGCTCGTCAGGACTTCCATCGTGAGGCAGAGCT
GCTCACCATGCTACAGCACCAACACATCGTACGCTTCTTTGGAGTCTGCACGGAGGGTGGCCCATTGCTC
ATGGTCTTCGAGTACATGCGCCATGGGGACCTCAACCGTTTCCTCCGGTCCCACGGACCTGATGCAAAAC
TGCTGGCTGGCGGCGAGGATGTGGCTCCTGGTCCTTTGGGCCTTGGGCAGCTTCTGGCTGTGGCTAGCCA
GGTGGCTGCTGGTATGGTGTACCTAGCCAGCCTGCACTTTGTGCACCGGGACCTGGCCACACGCAACTGT
CTGGTGGGTCAGGGACTAGTGGTCAAGATTGGAGACTTCGGCATGAGCAGGGACATCTACAGCACAGACT
ACTACCGTGTGGGAGGTCGGACCATGCTGCCCATCCGCTGGATGCCTCCAGAGAGCATCCTCTACCGCAA
GTTCAGCACCGAGAGTGATGTGTGGAGCTTCGGGGTGGTGCTCTGGGAGATCTTCACCTATGGAAAGCAA
CCCTGGTACCAGCTCTCCAACACTGAGGCGATCGAGTGCATCACGCAGGGCCGGGAGCTGGAGCGGCCGC
GCGCCTGCCCTCCTGATGTCTACGCCATCATGCGCGGCTGCTGGCAGCGTGAGCCGCAACAGCGCCTCAG
CATGAAGGATGTGCACGCGCGGCTGCAGGCCTTGGCACAGGCGCCACCGAGTTACCTGGACGTTCTGGGC
